>Addgene plasmid #82901 | pDONR223_ARAF_p.S214F | addgene full sequence | sequence record 161690 | Addgene NGS Result
GGCAGTTCCCTACTCTCGCGTTAACGCTAGCATGGATGTTTTCCCAGTCACGACGTTGTAAAACGACGGC
CAGTCTTAAGCTCGGGCCCCAAATAATGATTTTATTTTGACTGATAGTGACCTGTTCGTTGCAACAAATT
GATGAGCAATGCTTTTTTATAATGCCAACTTTGTACAAAAAAGTTGGCATGGAGCCACCACGGGGCCCCC
CTGCCAATGGGGCCGAGCCATCCCGGGCAGTGGGCACCGTCAAAGTATACCTGCCCAACAAGCAACGCAC
GGTGGTGACTGTCCGGGATGGCATGAGTGTCTACGACTCTCTAGACAAGGCCCTGAAGGTGCGGGGTCTA
AATCAGGACTGCTGTGTGGTCTACCGACTCATCAAGGGACGAAAGACGGTCACTGCCTGGGACACAGCCA
TTGCTCCCCTGGATGGCGAGGAGCTCATTGTCGAGGTCCTTGAAGATGTCCCGCTGACCATGCACAATTT
TGTACGGAAGACCTTCTTCAGCCTGGCGTTCTGTGACTTCTGCCTTAAGTTTCTGTTCCATGGCTTCCGT
TGCCAAACCTGTGGCTACAAGTTCCACCAGCATTGTTCCTCCAAGGTCCCCACAGTCTGTGTTGACATGA
GTACCAACCGCCAACAGTTCTACCACAGTGTCCAGGATTTGTCCGGAGGCTCCAGACAGCATGAGGCTCC
CTCGAACCGCCCCCTGAATGAGTTGCTAACCCCCCAGGGTCCCAGCCCCCGCACCCAGCACTGTGACCCG
GAGCACTTCCCCTTCCCTGCCCCAGCCAATGCCCCCCTACAGCGCATCCGCTCCACGTTCACTCCCAACG
TCCATATGGTCAGCACCACGGCCCCCATGGACTCCAACCTCATCCAGCTCACTGGCCAGAGTTTCAGCAC
TGATGCTGCCGGTAGTAGAGGAGGTAGTGATGGAACCCCCCGGGGGAGCCCCAGCCCAGCCAGCGTGTCC
TCGGGGAGGAAGTCCCCACATTCCAAGTCACCAGCAGAGCAGCGCGAGCGGAAGTCCTTGGCCGATGACA
AGAAGAAAGTGAAGAACCTGGGGTACCGGGACTCAGGCTATTACTGGGAGGTACCACCCAGTGAGGTGCA
GCTGCTGAAGAGGATCGGGACGGGCTCGTTTGGCACCGTGTTTCGAGGGCGGTGGCATGGCGATGTGGCC
GTGAAGGTGCTCAAGGTGTCCCAGCCCACAGCTGAGCAGGCCCAGGCTTTCAAGAATGAGATGCAGGTGC
TCAGGAAGACGCGACATGTCAACATCTTGCTGTTTATGGGCTTCATGACCCGGCCGGGATTTGCCATCAT
CACACAGTGGTGTGAGGGCTCCAGCCTCTACCATCACCTGCATGTGGCCGACACACGCTTCGACATGGTC
CAGCTCATCGACGTGGCCCGGCAGACTGCCCAGGGCATGGACTACCTCCATGCCAAGAACATCATCCACC
GAGATCTCAAGTCTAACAACATCTTCCTACATGAGGGGCTCACGGTGAAGATCGGTGACTTTGGCTTGGC
CACAGTGAAGACTCGATGGAGCGGGGCCCAGCCCTTGGAGCAGCCCTCAGGATCTGTGCTGTGGATGGCA
GCTGAGGTGATCCGTATGCAGGACCCGAACCCCTACAGCTTCCAGTCAGACGTCTATGCCTACGGGGTTG
TGCTCTACGAGCTTATGACTGGCTCACTGCCTTACAGCCACATTGGCTGCCGTGACCAGATTATCTTTAT
GGTGGGCCGTGGCTATCTGTCCCCGGACCTCAGCAAAATCTCCAGCAACTGCCCCAAGGCCATGCGGCGC
CTGCTGTCTGACTGCCTCAAGTTCCAGCGGGAGGAGCGGCCCCTCTTCCCCCAGATCCTGGCCACAATTG
AGCTGCTGCAACGGTCACTCCCCAAGATTGAGCGGAGTGCCTCGGAACCCTCCTTGCACCGCACCCAGGC
CGATGAGTTGCCTGCCTGCCTACTCAGCGCAGCCCGCCTTGTGCCTTAGCCCAACTTTCTTGTACAAAGT
TGGCATTATAAGAAAGCATTGCTTATCAATTTGTTGCAACGAACAGGTCACTATCAGTCAAAATAAAATC
ATTATTTGCCATCCAGCTGATATCCCCTATAGTGAGTCGTATTACATGGTCATAGCTGTTTCCTGGCAGC
TCTGGCCCGTGTCTCAAAATCTCTGATGTTACATTGCACAAGATAAAAATATATCATCATGCCTCCTCTA
GACCAGCCAGGACAGAAATGCCTCGACTTCGCTGCTACCCAAGGTTGCCGGGTGACGCACACCGTGGAAA
CGGATGAAGGCACGAACCCAGTGGACATAAGCCTGTTCGGTTCGTAAGCTGTAATGCAAGTAGCGTATGC
GCTCACGCAACTGGTCCAGAACCTTGACCGAACGCAGCGGTGGTAACGGCGCAGTGGCGGTTTTCATGGC
TTGTTATGACTGTTTTTTTGGGGTACAGTCTATGCCTCGGGCATCCAAGCAGCAAGCGCGTTACGCCGTG
GGTCGATGTTTGATGTTATGGAGCAGCAACGATGTTACGCAGCAGGGCAGTCGCCCTAAAACAAAGTTAA
ACATTATGAGGGAAGCGGTGATCGCCGAAGTATCGACTCAACTATCAGAGGTAGTTGGCGTCATCGAGCG
CCATCTCGAACCGACGTTGCTGGCCGTACATTTGTACGGCTCCGCAGTGGATGGCGGCCTGAAGCCACAC
AGTGATATTGATTTGCTGGTTACGGTGACCGTAAGGCTTGATGAAACAACGCGGCGAGCTTTGATCAACG
ACCTTTTGGAAACTTCGGCTTCCCCTGGAGAGAGCGAGATTCTCCGCGCTGTAGAAGTCACCATTGTTGT
GCACGACGACATCATTCCGTGGCGTTATCCAGCTAAGCGCGAACTGCAATTTGGAGAATGGCAGCGCAAT
GACATTCTTGCAGGTATCTTCGAGCCAGCCACGATCGACATTGATCTGGCTATCTTGCTGACAAAAGCAA
GAGAACATAGCGTTGCCTTGGTAGGTCCAGCGGCGGAGGAACTCTTTGATCCGGTTCCTGAACAGGATCT
ATTTGAGGCGCTAAATGAAACCTTAACGCTATGGAACTCGCCGCCCGACTGGGCTGGCGATGAGCGAAAT
GTAGTGCTTACGTTGTCCCGCATTTGGTACAGCGCAGTAACCGGCAAAATCGCGCCGAAGGATGTCGCTG
CCGACTGGGCAATGGAGCGCCTGCCGGCCCAGTATCAGCCCGTCATACTTGAAGCTAGACAGGCTTATCT
TGGACAAGAAGAAGATCGCTTGGCCTCGCGCGCAGATCAGTTGGAAGAATTTGTCCACTACGTGAAAGGC
GAGATCACCAAGGTAGTCGGCAAATAACCCTCGAGCCACCCATGACCAAAATCCCTTAACGTGAGTTACG
CGTCGTTCCACTGAGCGTCAGACCCCGTAGAAAAGATCAAAGGATCTTCTTGAGATCCTTTTTTTCTGCG
CGTAATCTGCTGCTTGCAAACAAAAAAACCACCGCTACCAGCGGTGGTTTGTTTGCCGGATCAAGAGCTA
CCAACTCTTTTTCCGAAGGTAACTGGCTTCAGCAGAGCGCAGATACCAAATACTGTTCTTCTAGTGTAGC
CGTAGTTAGGCCACCACTTCAAGAACTCTGTAGCACCGCCTACATACCTCGCTCTGCTAATCCTGTTACC
AGTGGCTGCTGCCAGTGGCGATAAGTCGTGTCTTACCGGGTTGGACTCAAGACGATAGTTACCGGATAAG
GCGCAGCGGTCGGGCTGAACGGGGGGTTCGTGCACACAGCCCAGCTTGGAGCGAACGACCTACACCGAAC
TGAGATACCTACAGCGTGAGCTATGAGAAAGCGCCACGCTTCCCGAAGGGAGAAAGGCGGACAGGTATCC
GGTAAGCGGCAGGGTCGGAACAGGAGAGCGCACGAGGGAGCTTCCAGGGGGAAACGCCTGGTATCTTTAT
AGTCCTGTCGGGTTTCGCCACCTCTGACTTGAGCGTCGATTTTTGTGATGCTCGTCAGGGGGGCGGAGCC
TATGGAAAAACGCCAGCAACGCGGCCTTTTTACGGTTCCTGGCCTTTTGCTGGCCTTTTGCTCACATGTT
CTTTCCTGCGTTATCCCCTGATTCTGTGGATAACCGTATTACCGCCTTTGAGTGAGCTGATACCGCTCGC
CGCAGCCGAACGACCGAGCGCAGCGAGTCAGTGAGCGAGGAAGCGGAAGAGCGCCCAATACGCAAACCGC
CTCTCCCCGCGCGTTGGCCGATTCATTAATGCAGCTGGCACGACAGGTTTCCCGACTGGAAAGCGGGCAG
TGAGCGCAACGCAATTAATACGCGTACCGCTAGCCAGGAAGAGTTTGTAGAAACGCAAAAAGGCCATCCG
TCAGGATGGCCTTCTGCTTAGTTTGATGCCTGGCAGTTTATGGCGGGCGTCCTGCCCGCCACCCTCCGGG
CCGTTGCTTCACAACGTTCAAATCCGCTCCCGGCGGATTTGTCCTACTCAGGAGAGCGTTCACCGACAAA
CAACAGATAAAACGAAAGGCCCAGTCTTCCGACTGAGCCTTTCGTTTTATTTGATGCCT
Features (pLannotate 1.2.2; 12 found; start..end, strand, type, name):
     38..74      -  CDS            lacZα (fragment): LacZα fragment of β-galactosidase; lacZ fragment
     91..186     +  protein_bind   attL3: mutant version of attL; recombination site for the Gateway® LR reaction LR Clonase™
    189..2006    +  CDS            ARAF: ARAF_HUMAN - Also known as ARAF1, PKS, PKS2. Experimental evidence at protein level: Swiss-Prot protein existence level 1. [Isoform 2]: Serves as a positive regulator of myogenic differentiation by inducing cell cycle arrest, the expression of myogenin and other muscle-specific proteins, and myotube formation. From Homo sapiens (Human).
   2010..2108    -  protein_bind   attL2: mutant version of attL; recombination site for the Gateway® LR reaction LR Clonase™
   2126..2144    -  promoter       T7 promoter: promoter for bacteriophage T7 RNA polymerase
   2334..2357    +  promoter       Pc promoter (fragment): intI1 (promoter lies within the coding sequence); class 1 integron promoter
   2533..2589    +  CDS            GmR (fragment): gentamycin acetyltransferase; aacC1; confers resistance to gentamycin
   2596..3387    +  CDS            SmR: aminoglycoside adenylyltransferase (Murphy, 1985); aadA; confers resistance to spectinomycin and streptomycin
   3480..4068    +  rep_origin     ori: high-copy-number ColE1/pMB1/pBR322/pUC origin of replication
   4251..4343    +  CDS            lacI (fragment): lac repressor; lacI; The lac repressor binds to the lac operator to inhibit transcription in E. coli. This inhibition can be relieved by adding lactose or isopropyl-β-D-thiogalactopyranoside (IPTG).
   4398..4425    -  terminator     rrnB T2 terminator: transcription terminator T2 from the E. coli rrnB gene
   4557..4600    +  terminator     rrnB T1 terminator: Escherichia coli rrnB; transcription terminator T1 from the E. coli rrnB gene
