[The description below was written by a language model from this plasmid's Addgene catalogue record and pLannotate feature annotations shown in this document.]
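Description:
pDONR223_ARAF_p.S214F is a Gateway entry clone built on the Invitrogen pDONR223 backbone and carrying the human ARAF open reading frame with the S214F substitution. ARAF encodes the A-Raf serine/threonine kinase. The clone belongs to the Target Accelerator Plasmid Collection, which was assembled for high-throughput functional phenotyping of somatic mutations found in lung cancer. The sequenced plasmid is about 4.6 kb. It replicates in E. coli at high copy from a ColE1/pUC-type origin and is selected with spectinomycin through the aadA (SmR) aminoglycoside adenylyltransferase gene. Upstream of that gene sit fragments of a class 1 integron Pc promoter and a gentamicin resistance gene, which are remnants of the marker cassette's origin. Short lacZα and lacI fragments and the rrnB T1 and T2 terminators are further backbone elements, the terminators helping to insulate the cloning region from read-through transcription.

The ARAF coding sequence spans roughly 1.8 kb and lies between two attL recombination sites, annotated by the automated tool as attL3 and attL2. These sites allow an LR Clonase reaction to move the ORF directionally into any compatible Gateway destination vector. The record lists no promoter for the insert, so the plasmid serves as a shuttle and archival clone, not as an expression construct. A T7 promoter is annotated just outside the downstream attL site, pointing back toward the insert on the opposite strand. The depositors describe the ORF as "closed", meaning a stop codon immediately follows the insert. C-terminal tags supplied by a destination vector will therefore not be translated, whereas N-terminal fusions or untagged expression remain possible. The typical use is transfer into lentiviral or other expression vectors to compare the mutant allele with wild-type ARAF in cell-based assays.
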