Addgene plasmid #82901: pDONR223_ARAF_p.S214F
Purpose: Gateway Donor vector containing ARAF , part of the Target Accelerator Plasmid Collection.
Depositing lab: Jesse Boehm & Matthew Meyerson & David Root. Depositing organization: Broad Institute. Publication: High-throughput Phenotyping of Lung Cancer Somatic Mutations. Berger AH, Brooks AN, Wu X, Shrestha Y, Chouinard C, Piccioni F, Bagul M, Kamburov A, Imielinski M, Hogstrom L, Zhu C, Yang X, Pantel S, Sakai R, Watson J, Kaplan N, Campbell JD, Singh S, Root DE, Narayan R, Natoli T, Lahr DL, Tirosh I, Tamayo P, Getz G, Wong B, Doench J, Subramanian A, Golub TR, Meyerson M, Boehm JS. Cancer Cell. 2016 Aug 8;30(2):214-28. doi: 10.1016/j.ccell.2016.06.022. Epub 2016 Jul 28. PubMed 27478040.
Backbone
  Vector backbone: pDONR223
  Backbone manufacturer: Invitrogen
  Vector type: Gateway Entry vector
Growth in bacteria
  Bacterial resistance: Spectinomycin, 50 μg/mL
  Growth temperature: 37°C
  Growth strain: DH5alpha
  Copy number: High Copy
Gene/Insert
  Gene/Insert name: ARAF
  Species: H. sapiens (human)
  Mutation: S214F
  GenBank ID: NM_001654
  Entrez Gene: ARAF (a.k.a. A-RAF, ARAF1, PKS2, RAFA1)
  Promoter: None
  Cloning method: Gateway Cloning
  Sequencing primers: 5′ M13pUC-fwd; 3′ M13-Rev
Terms and licenses: Academic/Nonprofit Terms; Industry Terms: Not Available to Industry
Depositor comments: CLOSED (stop codon immediately follows insert)
How to cite: pDONR223_ARAF_p.S214F was a gift from Jesse Boehm & Matthew Meyerson & David Root (Addgene plasmid # 82901 ; http://n2t.net/addgene:82901 ; RRID:Addgene_82901)
