>Addgene plasmid #82901 | pDONR223_ARAF_p.S214F | depositor partial sequence | sequence record 157627 | Insert sequence
ATGGAGCCACCACGGGGCCCCCCTGCCAATGGGGCCGAGCCATCCCGGGCAGTGGGCACCGTCAAAGTAT
ACCTGCCCAACAAGCAACGCACGGTGGTGACTGTCCGGGATGGCATGAGTGTCTACGACTCTCTAGACAA
GGCCCTGAAGGTGCGGGGTCTAAATCAGGACTGCTGTGTGGTCTACCGACTCATCAAGGGACGAAAGACG
GTCACTGCCTGGGACACAGCCATTGCTCCCCTGGATGGCGAGGAGCTCATTGTCGAGGTCCTTGAAGATG
TCCCGCTGACCATGCACAATTTTGTACGGAAGACCTTCTTCAGCCTGGCGTTCTGTGACTTCTGCCTTAA
GTTTCTGTTCCATGGCTTCCGTTGCCAAACCTGTGGCTACAAGTTCCACCAGCATTGTTCCTCCAAGGTC
CCCACAGTCTGTGTTGACATGAGTACCAACCGCCAACAGTTCTACCACAGTGTCCAGGATTTGTCCGGAG
GCTCCAGACAGCATGAGGCTCCCTCGAACCGCCCCCTGAATGAGTTGCTAACCCCCCAGGGTCCCAGCCC
CCGCACCCAGCACTGTGACCCGGAGCACTTCCCCTTCCCTGCCCCAGCCAATGCCCCCCTACAGCGCATC
CGCTCCACGTTCACTCCCAACGTCCATATGGTCAGCACCACGGCCCCCATGGACTCCAACCTCATCCAGC
TCACTGGCCAGAGTTTCAGCACTGATGCTGCCGGTAGTAGAGGAGGTAGTGATGGAACCCCCCGGGGGAG
CCCCAGCCCAGCCAGCGTGTCCTCGGGGAGGAAGTCCCCACATTCCAAGTCACCAGCAGAGCAGCGCGAG
CGGAAGTCCTTGGCCGATGACAAGAAGAAAGTGAAGAACCTGGGGTACCGGGACTCAGGCTATTACTGGG
AGGTACCACCCAGTGAGGTGCAGCTGCTGAAGAGGATCGGGACGGGCTCGTTTGGCACCGTGTTTCGAGG
GCGGTGGCATGGCGATGTGGCCGTGAAGGTGCTCAAGGTGTCCCAGCCCACAGCTGAGCAGGCCCAGGCT
TTCAAGAATGAGATGCAGGTGCTCAGGAAGACGCGACATGTCAACATCTTGCTGTTTATGGGCTTCATGA
CCCGGCCGGGATTTGCCATCATCACACAGTGGTGTGAGGGCTCCAGCCTCTACCATCACCTGCATGTGGC
CGACACACGCTTCGACATGGTCCAGCTCATCGACGTGGCCCGGCAGACTGCCCAGGGCATGGACTACCTC
CATGCCAAGAACATCATCCACCGAGATCTCAAGTCTAACAACATCTTCCTACATGAGGGGCTCACGGTGA
AGATCGGTGACTTTGGCTTGGCCACAGTGAAGACTCGATGGAGCGGGGCCCAGCCCTTGGAGCAGCCCTC
AGGATCTGTGCTGTGGATGGCAGCTGAGGTGATCCGTATGCAGGACCCGAACCCCTACAGCTTCCAGTCA
GACGTCTATGCCTACGGGGTTGTGCTCTACGAGCTTATGACTGGCTCACTGCCTTACAGCCACATTGGCT
GCCGTGACCAGATTATCTTTATGGTGGGCCGTGGCTATCTGTCCCCGGACCTCAGCAAAATCTCCAGCAA
CTGCCCCAAGGCCATGCGGCGCCTGCTGTCTGACTGCCTCAAGTTCCAGCGGGAGGAGCGGCCCCTCTTC
CCCCAGATCCTGGCCACAATTGAGCTGCTGCAACGGTCACTCCCCAAGATTGAGCGGAGTGCCTCGGAAC
CCTCCTTGCACCGCACCCAGGCCGATGAGTTGCCTGCCTGCCTACTCAGCGCAGCCCGCCTTGTGCCTTA
G
